>Addgene plasmid #190635 | pcDNA-RCC | addgene full sequence | sequence record 373788 | Addgene NGS Result
AGGCTTTTTTGGAGGCCTAGGCTTTTGCAAAAAGCTCCCGGGAGCTTGTATATCCATTTTCGGATCTGAT
CAAGAGACAGGATGAGGATCGTTTCGCATGATTGAACAAGATGGATTGCACGCAGGTTCTCCGGCCGCTT
GGGTGGAGAGGCTATTCGGCTATGACTGGGCACAACAGACAATCGGCTGCTCTGATGCCGCCGTGTTCCG
GCTGTCAGCGCAGGGGCGCCCGGTTCTTTTTGTCAAGACCGACCTGTCCGGTGCCCTGAATGAACTGCAG
GACGAGGCAGCGCGGCTATCGTGGCTGGCCACGACGGGCGTTCCTTGCGCAGCTGTGCTCGACGTTGTCA
CTGAAGCGGGAAGGGACTGGCTGCTATTGGGCGAAGTGCCGGGGCAGGATCTCCTGTCATCTCACCTTGC
TCCTGCCGAGAAAGTATCCATCATGGCTGATGCAATGCGGCGGCTGCATACGCTTGATCCGGCTACCTGC
CCATTCGACCACCAAGCGAAACATCGCATCGAGCGAGCACGTACTCGGATGGAAGCCGGTCTTGTCGATC
AGGATGATCTGGACGAAGAGCATCAGGGGCTCGCGCCAGCCGAACTGTTCGCCAGGCTCAAGGCGCGCAT
GCCCGACGGCGAGGATCTCGTCGTGACCCATGGCGATGCCTGCTTGCCGAATATCATGGTGGAAAATGGC
CGCTTTTCTGGATTCATCGACTGTGGCCGGCTGGGTGTGGCGGACCGCTATCAGGACATAGCGTTGGCTA
CCCGTGATATTGCTGAAGAGCTTGGCGGCGAATGGGCTGACCGCTTCCTCGTGCTTTACGGTATCGCCGC
TCCCGATTCGCAGCGCATCGCCTTCTATCGCCTTCTTGACGAGTTCTTCTGAGCGGGACTCTGGGGTTCG
AAATGACCGACCAAGCGACGCCCAACCTGCCATCACGAGATTTCGATTCCACCGCCGCCTTCTATGAAAG
GTTGGGCTTCGGAATCGTTTTCCGGGACGCCGGCTGGATGATCCTCCAGCGCGGGGATCTCATGCTGGAG
TTCTTCGCCCACCCCAACTTGTTTATTGCAGCTTATAATGGTTACAAATAAAGCAATAGCATCACAAATT
TCACAAATAAAGCATTTTTTTCACTGCATTCTAGTTGTGGTTTGTCCAAACTCATCAATGTATCTTATCA
TGTCTGTATACCGTCGACCTCTAGCTAGAGCTTGGCGTAATCATGGTCATAGCTGTTTCCTGTGTGAAAT
TGTTATCCGCTCACAATTCCACACAACATACGAGCCGGAAGCATAAAGTGTAAAGCCTGGGGTGCCTAAT
GAGTGAGCTAACTCACATTAATTGCGTTGCGCTCACTGCCCGCTTTCCAGTCGGGAAACCTGTCGTGCCA
GCTGCATTAATGAATCGGCCAACGCGCGGGGAGAGGCGGTTTGCGTATTGGGCGCTCTTCCGCTTCCTCG
CTCACTGACTCGCTGCGCTCGGTCGTTCGGCTGCGGCGAGCGGTATCAGCTCACTCAAAGGCGGTAATAC
GGTTATCCACAGAATCAGGGGATAACGCAGGAAAGAACATGTGAGCAAAAGGCCAGCAAAAGGCCAGGAA
CCGTAAAAAGGCCGCGTTGCTGGCGTTTTTCCATAGGCTCCGCCCCCCTGACGAGCATCACAAAAATCGA
CGCTCAAGTCAGAGGTGGCGAAACCCGACAGGACTATAAAGATACCAGGCGTTTCCCCCTGGAAGCTCCC
TCGTGCGCTCTCCTGTTCCGACCCTGCCGCTTACCGGATACCTGTCCGCCTTTCTCCCTTCGGGAAGCGT
GGCGCTTTCTCATAGCTCACGCTGTAGGTATCTCAGTTCGGTGTAGGTCGTTCGCTCCAAGCTGGGCTGT
GTGCACGAACCCCCCGTTCAGCCCGACCGCTGCGCCTTATCCGGTAACTATCGTCTTGAGTCCAACCCGG
TAAGACACGACTTATCGCCACTGGCAGCAGCCACTGGTAACAGGATTAGCAGAGCGAGGTATGTAGGCGG
TGCTACAGAGTTCTTGAAGTGGTGGCCTAACTACGGCTACACTAGAAGAACAGTATTTGGTATCTGCGCT
CTGCTGAAGCCAGTTACCTTCGGAAAAAGAGTTGGTAGCTCTTGATCCGGCAAACAAACCACCGCTGGTA
GCGGTGGTTTTTTTGTTTGCAAGCAGCAGATTACGCGCAGAAAAAAAGGATCTCAAGAAGATCCTTTGAT
CTTTTCTACGGGGTCTGACGCTCAGTGGAACGAAAACTCACGTTAAGGGATTTTGGTCATGAGATTATCA
AAAAGGATCTTCACCTAGATCCTTTTAAATTAAAAATGAAGTTTTAAATCAATCTAAAGTATATATGAGT
AAACTTGGTCTGACAGTTACCAATGCTTAATCAGTGAGGCACCTATCTCAGCGATCTGTCTATTTCGTTC
ATCCATAGTTGCCTGACTCCCCGTCGTGTAGATAACTACGATACGGGAGGGCTTACCATCTGGCCCCAGT
GCTGCAATGATACCGCGAGACCCACGCTCACCGGCTCCAGATTTATCAGCAATAAACCAGCCAGCCGGAA
GGGCCGAGCGCAGAAGTGGTCCTGCAACTTTATCCGCCTCCATCCAGTCTATTAATTGTTGCCGGGAAGC
TAGAGTAAGTAGTTCGCCAGTTAATAGTTTGCGCAACGTTGTTGCCATTGCTACAGGCATCGTGGTGTCA
CGCTCGTCGTTTGGTATGGCTTCATTCAGCTCCGGTTCCCAACGATCAAGGCGAGTTACATGATCCCCCA
TGTTGTGCAAAAAAGCGGTTAGCTCCTTCGGTCCTCCGATCGTTGTCAGAAGTAAGTTGGCCGCAGTGTT
ATCACTCATGGTTATGGCAGCACTGCATAATTCTCTTACTGTCATGCCATCCGTAAGATGCTTTTCTGTG
ACTGGTGAGTACTCAACCAAGTCATTCTGAGAATAGTGTATGCGGCGACCGAGTTGCTCTTGCCCGGCGT
CAATACGGGATAATACCGCGCCACATAGCAGAACTTTAAAAGTGCTCATCATTGGAAAACGTTCTTCGGG
GCGAAAACTCTCAAGGATCTTACCGCTGTTGAGATCCAGTTCGATGTAACCCACTCGTGCACCCAACTGA
TCTTCAGCATCTTTTACTTTCACCAGCGTTTCTGGGTGAGCAAAAACAGGAAGGCAAAATGCCGCAAAAA
AGGGAATAAGGGCGACACGGAAATGTTGAATACTCATACTCTTCCTTTTTCAATATTATTGAAGCATTTA
TCAGGGTTATTGTCTCATGAGCGGATACATATTTGAATGTATTTAGAAAAATAAACAAATAGGGGTTCCG
CGCACATTTCCCCGAAAAGTGCCACCTGACGTCGACGGATCGGGAGATCTCCCGATCCCCTATGGTGCAC
TCTCAGTACAATCTGCTCTGATGCCGCATAGTTAAGCCAGTATCTGCTCCCTGCTTGTGTGTTGGAGGTC
GCTGAGTAGTGCGCGAGCAAAATTTAAGCTACAACAAGGCAAGGCTTGACCGACAATTGCATGAAGAATC
TGCTTAGGGTTAGGCGTTTTGCGCTGCTTCGCGATGTACGGGCCAGATATACGCGTTGACATTGATTATT
GACTAGTTATTAATAGTAATCAATTACGGGGTCATTAGTTCATAGCCCATATATGGAGTTCCGCGTTACA
TAACTTACGGTAAATGGCCCGCCTGGCTGACCGCCCAACGACCCCCGCCCATTGACGTCAATAATGACGT
ATGTTCCCATAGTAACGCCAATAGGGACTTTCCATTGACGTCAATGGGTGGAGTATTTACGGTAAACTGC
CCACTTGGCAGTACATCAAGTGTATCATATGCCAAGTACGCCCCCTATTGACGTCAATGACGGTAAATGG
CCCGCCTGGCATTATGCCCAGTACATGACCTTATGGGACTTTCCTACTTGGCAGTACATCTACGTATTAG
TCATCGCTATTACCATGGTGATGCGGTTTTGGCAGTACATCAATGGGCGTGGATAGCGGTTTGACTCACG
GGGATTTCCAAGTCTCCACCCCATTGACGTCAATGGGAGTTTGTTTTGGCACCAAAATCAACGGGACTTT
CCAAAATGTCGTAACAACTCCGCCCCATTGACGCAAATGGGCGGTAGGCGTGTACGGTGGGAGGTCTATA
TAAGCAGAGCTCTCTGGCTAACTAGAGAACCCACTGCTTACTGGCTTATCGAAATTAATACGACTCACTA
TAGGGAGACCCAAGCTGGCTAGCGTTTAAACGGGCCCTCTAGACTCGAGCATGGTGTCTAAGGGCGAAGA
GCTGATCAAGGAAAATATGCGTATGAAGGTGGTCATGGAAGGTTCGGTCAACGGCCACCAATTCAAATGC
ACAGGTGAAGGAGAAGGCAGACCGTACGAGGGAACTCAAACCATGAGGATCAAAGTCATCGAGGGAGGAC
CCCTGCCATTTGCCTTTGACATTCTTGCCACGTCGTTCATGTATGGCAGCCGTACTTTTATCAAGTACCC
GGCCGACATCCCTGATTTCTTTAAACAGTCCTTTCCTGAGGGTTTTACTTGGGAAAGAGTTACGAGATAC
GAAGATGGTGGAGTCGTCACCGTCACGCAGGACACCAGCCTTGAGGATGGCGAGCTAGTCTACAACGTCA
AGGTCAGAGGGGTAAACTTTCCCTCCAATGGTCCCGTGATGCAGAAGAAGACCAAGGGTTGGGAGCCTAA
TACAGAGATGATGTATCCAGCAGATGGTGGTCTGAGAGGATACACTGACATCGCACTGAAAGTTGATGGT
GGTGGCCATCTGCACTGCAACTTCGTGACAACTTACAGGTCAAAAAAGACCGTCGGGAACATCAAGATGC
CCGGTGTCCATGCCGTTGATCACCGCCTGGAAAGGATCGAGGAGAGTGACAATGAAACCTACGTAGTGCA
ACGCGAAGTGGCAGTTGCCAAATACAGCAACCTTGGTGGTGGCGCATGCCTGCCGGACCAACTGACTGAA
GAGCAGATCGCAGAATTTAAAGAGGCTTTCTCCCTATTTGACAAGGACGGGGATGGGACAATAACAACCA
AGGAGCTGGGGACGGTGATGCGGTCTCTGGGGCAGAACCCCACAGAAGCAGAGCTGCAGGACATGATCAA
TGAAGTAGATGCCGACGGTGACGGCACAATCGACTTCCCTGAGTTCCTGACAATGATGGCAAGAAAAATG
AAATACAGGGACACGGAAGAAGAAATTAGAGAAGCGTTCGGTGTGTTTGATAAGGATGGCAATGGCTACA
TCAGTGCAGCAGAGCTTCGCCACGTGATGACAAACCTTGGAGAGAAGTTAACAGATGAAGAGGTTGATGA
AATGATCAGGGAAGCAGACATCGATGGGGATGGTCAGGTAAACTACGAAGAGTTTGTACAAATGATGACA
GCGAAGGGTGGCGGAGGTTCTGTCGACTCATCACGTCGTAAGTGGAATAAGACAGGTCACGCAGTCAGAG
CTATAGGTCGGCTGAGCTCACTAGAGGGCGAGGAGCTGTTCACCGGGGTGGTGCCCATCCTGGTCGAGCT
GGACGGCGACGTAAACGGCCACAAGTTCAGCGTCCGCGGCGAGGGCGAGGGCGATGCCACCAACGGCAAG
CTGACCCTGAAGTTCATCTGCACCACCGGCAAGCTGCCCGTGCCCTGGCCCACCCTCGTGACCACCTTCG
GCTACGGCGTGGCCTGCTTCAGCCGCTACCCCGACCACATGAAGCAGCACGACTTCTTCAAGTCCGCCAT
GCCCGAAGGCTACGTCCAGGAGCGCACCATCTCTTTCAAGGACGACGGTACCTACAAGACCCGCGCCGAG
GTGAAGTTCGAGGGCGACACCCTGGTGAACCGCATCGAGCTGAAGGGCATCGACTTCAAGGAGGACGGCA
ACATCCTGGGGCACAAGCTGGAGTACAACTTCAACAGCCACTACGTCTATATCACGGCCGACAAGCAGAA
GAACTGCATCAAGGCTAACTTCAAGATCCGCCACAACGTTGAGGACGGCAGCGTGCAGCTCGCCGACCAC
TACCAGCAGAACACCCCCATCGGCGACGGCCCCGTGCTGCTGCCCGACAACCACTACCTGAGCCATCAGT
CCAAGCTGAGCAAAGACCCCAACGAGAAGCGCGATCACATGGTCCTGCTGGAGTTCGTGACCGCCGCCGG
GATTACACATGGCATGGACGAGCTGTACAAGTGATAAGAATTCGAAGCTTAAGTTTAAACCGCTGATCAG
CCTCGACTGTGCCTTCTAGTTGCCAGCCATCTGTTGTTTGCCCCTCCCCCGTGCCTTCCTTGACCCTGGA
AGGTGCCACTCCCACTGTCCTTTCCTAATAAAATGAGGAAATTGCATCGCATTGTCTGAGTAGGTGTCAT
TCTATTCTGGGGGGTGGGGTGGGGCAGGACAGCAAGGGGGAGGATTGGGAAGACAATAGCAGGCATGCTG
GGGATGCGGTGGGCTCTATGGCTTCTGAGGCGGAAAGAACCAGCTGGGGCTCTAGGGGGTATCCCC
[124 nt withheld, positions 6577-6700]
C
[91 nt withheld, positions 6702-6792]
A
[49 nt withheld, positions 6794-6842]
CCTTTGACGTTGGAGTCCACGTTCTTT
[37 nt withheld, positions 6870-6906]
ACCCTATCTCGGTCTATTCTTTTGATTTATAAGGGATTTTGCCGATTTCGGCCTATTGGTTAAAAAATGA
GCTGATTTAACAAAAATTTAACGCGAATTAATTCTGTGGAATGTGTGTCAGTTAGGGTGTGGAAAGTCCC
CAGGCTCCCCAGCAGGCAGAAGTATGCAAAGCATGCATCTCAATTAGTCAGCAACCAGGTGTGGAAAGTC
CCCAGGCTCCCCAGCAGGCAGAAGTATGCAAAGCATGCATCTCAATTAGTCAGCAACCATAGTCCCGCCC
CTAACTCCGCCCATCCCGCCCCTAACTCCGCCCAGTTCCGCCCATTCTCCGCCCCATGGCTGACTAATTT
TTTTTATTTATGCAGAGGCCGAGGCCGCCTCTGCCTCTGAGCTATTCCAGAAGTAGTGAGG
Features (pLannotate 1.2.2; 23 found; start..end, strand, type, name):
     98..889     +  CDS            neo: KKA2_KLEPN - Also known as kan, nptII. Experimental evidence at protein level: Swiss-Prot protein existence level 1. Resistance to kanamycin, neomycin, paromomycin, ribostamycin, butirosin and gentamicin B. From Klebsiella pneumoniae.
    913..1071    +  CDS            ble (fragment): BLE_KLEPN - Experimental evidence at protein level: Swiss-Prot protein existence level 1. Binding protein with a strong affinity to the bleomycin family of antibiotics. Binds to CL990; an antimitotic-antibiotic compound. From Klebsiella pneumoniae.
   1066..1187    +  polyA_signal   SV40 poly(A) signal: SV40 polyadenylation signal
   1260..1276    -  protein_bind   lac operator: The lac repressor binds to the lac operator to inhibit transcription in E. coli. This inhibition can be relieved by adding lactose or isopropyl-β-D-thiogalactopyranoside (IPTG). lac repressor encoded by lacI
   1284..1314    -  promoter       lac promoter: promoter for the E. coli lac operon
   1329..1350    -  protein_bind   CAP binding site: CAP binding activates transcription in the presence of cAMP. E. coli catabolite activator protein
   1363..1455    -  CDS            lacI (fragment): lac repressor; lacI; The lac repressor binds to the lac operator to inhibit transcription in E. coli. This inhibition can be relieved by adding lactose or isopropyl-β-D-thiogalactopyranoside (IPTG).
   1638..2226    -  rep_origin     ori: high-copy-number ColE1/pMB1/pBR322/pUC origin of replication
   2397..3257    -  CDS            AmpR: β-lactamase; bla; confers resistance to ampicillin, carbenicillin, and related antibiotics
   3258..3362    -  promoter       AmpR promoter: bla
   3421..3473    -  misc_feature   bom (fragment): basis of mobility region from pBR322
   3628..4007    +  enhancer       CMV enhancer: human cytomegalovirus immediate early enhancer
   4008..4211    +  promoter       CMV promoter: human cytomegalovirus (CMV) immediate early promoter
   4207..4240    +  LTR            5' LTR (truncated) (fragment): truncated 5' long terminal repeat (LTR) from HIV-1
   4256..4274    +  promoter       T7 promoter: promoter for bacteriophage T7 RNA polymerase
   4321..5013    +  CDS            mRuby3: mRuby3 is a basic (constitutively fluorescent) red fluorescent protein published in 2016, derived from Entacmaea quadricolor. It has low acid sensitivity.
   5026..5466    +  CDS            calmodulin: calcium-binding protein
   5494..5550    +  CDS            calmodulin-binding peptide: calmodulin-binding peptide from avian smooth muscle myosin light chain kinase
   5555..6262    +  CDS            mClover3: bright green-yellow fluorescent protein derived from mClover2, with improved photostability (Bajar et al., 2003) mammalian codon-optimized
   6307..6531    +  polyA_signal   bGH poly(A) signal: bovine growth hormone polyadenylation signal
   6535..6556    +  promoter       SV40 promoter (fragment): SV40 enhancer and early promoter
   6577..7005    +  rep_origin     f1 ori (sequence partly withheld): f1 bacteriophage origin of replication; arrow indicates direction of (+) strand synthesis
   7019..31      +  promoter       SV40 promoter (across the origin): SV40 enhancer and early promoter
