[The description below was written by a language model from this plasmid's Addgene catalogue record and pLannotate feature annotations shown in this document.]
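Description:
pcDNA-RCC is a mammalian expression plasmid of about 7.3 kb, built on the pcDNA3.1 backbone, that encodes RCC, a synthetic, genetically encoded calcium indicator. In bacteria it replicates from a high-copy ColE1/pUC-type origin and is selected with ampicillin through the β-lactamase gene and its native promoter. An f1 origin is also present, which allows single-stranded DNA production. For selection in mammalian cells, the backbone carries a neomycin/kanamycin phosphotransferase gene driven by the SV40 enhancer and early promoter and terminated by an SV40 polyadenylation signal. The short lac promoter/operator, lacI, ble, bom and HIV-1 LTR annotations are fragmentary sequence matches in the backbone rather than functional modules.

The expression cassette uses the human cytomegalovirus immediate early enhancer and promoter, followed by a T7 promoter, and ends at the bovine growth hormone polyadenylation signal. Between these elements lies a single fusion arranged as mRuby3, calmodulin, a calmodulin-binding peptide from smooth muscle myosin light chain kinase (RS20), and mClover3. This is a cameleon-style FRET design. Calcium binding causes calmodulin to wrap around the adjacent peptide, which changes the distance and orientation between the two flanking fluorescent proteins. That in turn alters energy transfer from the green-yellow mClover3 donor to the red mRuby3 acceptor, giving a ratiometric readout of calcium. The associated publication concerns biosensor optimisation with an mScarlet-based FRET pair, so this mRuby3/mClover3 sensor probably served as a comparison construct, although the record does not say so. The stated use is expression of the RCC indicator in mammalian cells, consistent with calcium imaging after transfection.
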