Addgene plasmid #190635: pcDNA-RCC
Purpose: Mammalian expression of genetically encoded calcium indicator RCC
Depositing lab: Robert Campbell. Depositing organization: University of Alberta. Publication: Biosensor Optimization Using a Forster Resonance Energy Transfer Pair Based on mScarlet Red Fluorescent Protein and an mScarlet-Derived Green Fluorescent Protein. Gohil K, Wu SY, Takahashi-Yamashiro K, Shen Y, Campbell RE. ACS Sens. 2023 Feb 24;8(2):587-597. doi: 10.1021/acssensors.2c01730. Epub 2023 Jan 24. PubMed 36693235.
Backbone
  Vector backbone: pcDNA3.1
  Vector type: Mammalian Expression
Growth in bacteria
  Bacterial resistance: Ampicillin, 100 μg/mL
  Growth temperature: 37°C
  Growth strain: DH5alpha
  Copy number: High Copy
Gene/Insert
  Gene/Insert name: RCC (alt name: mRuby3-CaM-RS20-mClover3)
  Species: Synthetic
Terms and licenses: Academic/Nonprofit Terms; Industry Terms: Not Available to Industry
Depositor comments: Please visit https://doi.org/10.1101/2022.06.20.496847 for bioRxiv preprint
How to cite: pcDNA-RCC was a gift from Robert Campbell (Addgene plasmid # 190635 ; http://n2t.net/addgene:190635 ; RRID:Addgene_190635)
