>Addgene plasmid #190635 | pcDNA-RCC | depositor partial sequence | sequence record 369082 | pcDNA-RCC sequence 1941 bps
ATGGTGTCTAAGGGCGAAGAGCTGATCAAGGAAAATATGCGTATGAAGGTGGTCATGGAAGGTTCGGTCA
ACGGCCACCAATTCAAATGCACAGGTGAAGGAGAAGGCAGACCGTACGAGGGAGTGCAAACCATGAGGAT
CAAAGTCATCGAGGGAGGACCCCTGCCATTTGCCTTTGACATTCTTGCCACGTCGTTCATGTATGGCAGC
CGTACCTTTATCAAGTACCCGGCCGACATCCCTGATTTCTTTAAACAGTCCTTTCCTGAGGGTTTTACTT
GGGAAAGAGTTACGAGATACGAAGATGGTGGAGTCGTCACCGTCACGCAGGACACCAGCCTTGAGGATGG
CGAGCTTGTCTACAACGTCAAGGTCAGAGGGGTAAACTTTCCCTCCAATGGTCCCGTGATGCAGAAGAAG
ACCAAGGGTTGGGAGCCTAATACAGAGATGATGTATCCAGCAGATGGTGGTCTGAGAGGATACACTGACA
TCGCACTGAAAGTTGATGGTGGTGGCCATCTGCACTGCAACTTCGTGACAACTTACAGGTCAAAAAAGAC
CGTCGGGAACATCAAGATGCCCGGTGTCCATGCCGTTGATCACCGCCTGGAAAGGATCGAGGAGAGTGAC
AATGAAACCTACGTAGTGCAAAGAGAAGTGGCAGTTGCCAAATACAGCAACCTTGGTGGTGGCGCATGCC
TGCCGGACCAACTGACTGAAGAGCAGATCGCAGAATTTAAAGAGGCTTTCTCCCTATTTGACAAGGACGG
GGATGGGACAATAACAACCAAGGAGCTGGGGACGGTGATGCGGTCTCTGGGGCAGAACCCCACAGAAGCA
GAGCTGCAGGACATGATCAATGAAGTAGATGCCGACGGTGACGGCACAATCGACTTCCCTGAGTTCCTGA
CAATGATGGCAAGAAAAATGAAATACAGGGACACGGAAGAAGAAATTAGAGAAGCGTTCGGTGTGTTTGA
TAAGGATGGCAATGGCTACATCAGTGCAGCAGAGCTTCGCCACGTGATGACAAACCTTGGAGAGAAGTTA
ACAGATGAAGAGGTTGATGAAATGATCAGGGAAGCAGACATCGATGGGGATGGTCAGGTAAACTACGAAG
AGTTTGTACAAATGATGACAGCGAAGGGTGGCGGAGGTTCTGTCGACTCATCACGTCGTAAGTGGAATAA
GACAGGTCACGCAGTCAGAGCTATAGGTCGGCTGAGCTCACTAGAGGGCGAGGAGCTGTTCACCGGGGTG
GTGCCCATCCTGGTCGAGCTGGACGGCGACGTAAACGGCCACAAGTTCAGCGTCCGCGGCGAGGGCGAGG
GCGATGCCACCAACGGCAAGCTGACCCTGAAGTTCATCTGCACCACCGGCAAGCTGCCCGTGCCCTGGCC
CACCCTCGTGACCACCTTCGGCTACGGCGTGGCCTGCTTCAGCCGCTACCCCGACCACATGAAGCAGCAC
GACTTCTTCAAGTCCGCCATGCCCGAAGGCTACGTCCAGGAGCGCACCATCTCTTTCAAGGACGACGGTA
CCTACAAGACCCGCGCCGAGGTGAAGTTCGAGGGCGACACCCTGGTGAACCGCATCGAGCTGAAGGGCAT
CGACTTCAAGGAGGACGGCAACATCCTGGGGCACAAGCTGGAGTACAACTTCAACAGCCACTACGTCTAT
ATCACGGCCGACAAGCAGAAGAACTGCATCAAGGCTAACTTCAAGATCCGCCACAACGTTGAGGACGGCA
GCGTGCAGCTCGCCGACCACTACCAGCAGAACACCCCCATCGGCGACGGCCCCGTGCTGCTGCCCGACAA
CCACTACCTGAGCCATCAGTCCAAGCTGAGCAAAGACCCCAACGAGAAGCGCGATCACATGGTCCTGCTG
GAGTTCGTGACCGCCGCCGGGATTACACATGGCATGGACGAGCTGTACAAG
